>Addgene plasmid #188842 | Terminase_SP6 | addgene full sequence | sequence record 369593 | Addgene NGS Result
GCCCAGCTTGGAGCGAACGACCTACACCGAACTGAGATACCTACAGCGTGAGCTATGAGAAAGCGCCACG
CTTCCCGAAGGGAGAAAGGCGGACAGGTATCCGGTAAGCGGCAGGGTCGGAACAGGAGAGCGCACGAGGG
AGCTTCCAGGGGGAAACGCCTGGTATCTTTATAGTCCTGTCGGGTTTCGCCACCTCTGACTTGAGCGTCG
ATTTTTGTGATGCTCGTCAGGGGGGCGGAGCCTATGGAAAAACGCCAGCAACGCGGCCTTTTTACGGTTC
CTGGCCTTTTGCTGGCCTTTTGCTCACATGTTCTTTCCTGCGTTATCCCCTGATTCTGTGGATAACCGTA
TTACCGCCTTTGAGTGAGCTGATACCGCTCGCCGCAGCCGAACGACCGAGCGCAGCGAGTCAGTGAGCGA
GGAAGCGGAAGAGCGCCTGATGCGGTATTTTCTCCTTACGCATCTGTGCGGTATTTCACACCGCATATGG
TGCACTCTCAGTACAATCTGCTCTGATGCCGCATAGTTAAGCCAGTATACACTCCGCTATCGCTACGTGA
CTGGGTCATGGCTGCGCCCCGACACCCGCCAACACCCGCTGACGCGCCCTGACGGGCTTGTCTGCTCCCG
GCATCCGCTTACAGACAAGCTGTGACCGTCTCCGGGAGCTGCATGTGTCAGAGGTTTTCACCGTCATCAC
CGAAACGCGCGAGGCAGCAGATCAATTCGCGCGCGAAGGCGAAGCGGCATGCATAATGTGCCTGTCAAAT
GGACGAAGCAGGGATTCTGCAAACCCTATGCTACTCCGTCAAGCCGTCAATTGTCTGATTCGTTACCAAT
TATGACAACTTGACGGCTACATCATTCACTTTTTCTTCACAACCGGCACGGAACTCGCTCGGGCTGGCCC
CGGTGCATTTTTTAAATACCCGCGAGAAATAGAGTTGATCGTCAAAACCAACATTGCGACCGACGGTGGC
GATAGGCATCCGGGTGGTGCTCAAAAGCAGCTTCGCCTGGCTGATACGTTGGTCCTCGCGCCAGCTTAAG
ACGCTAATCCCTAACTGCTGGCGGAAAAGATGTGACAGACGCGACGGCGACAAGCAAACATGCTGTGCGA
CGCTGGCGATATCAAAATTGCTGTCTGCCAGGTGATCGCTGATGTACTGACAAGCCTCGCGTACCCGATT
ATCCATCGGTGGATGGAGCGACTCGTTAATCGCTTCCATGCGCCGCAGTAACAATTGCTCAAGCAGATTT
ATCGCCAGCAGCTCCGAATAGCGCCCTTCCCCTTGCCCGGCGTTAATGATTTGCCCAAACAGGTCGCTGA
AATGCGGCTGGTGCGCTTCATCCGGGCGAAAGAACCCCGTATTGGCAAATATTGACGGCCAGTTAAGCCA
TTCATGCCAGTAGGCGCGCGGACGAAAGTAAACCCACTGGTGATACCATTCGCGAGCCTCCGGATGACGA
CCGTAGTGATGAATCTCTCCTGGCGGGAACAGCAAAATATCACCCGGTCGGCAAACAAATTCTCGTCCCT
GATTTTTCACCACCCCCTGACCGCGAATGGTGAGATTGAGAATATAACCTTTCATTCCCAGCGGTCGGTC
GATAAAAAAATCGAGATAACCGTTGGCCTCAATCGGCGTTAAACCCGCCACCAGATGGGCATTAAACGAG
TATCCCGGCAGCAGGGGATCATTTTGCGCTTCAGCCATACTTTTCATACTCCCGCCATTCAGAGAAGAAA
CCAATTGTCCATATTGCATCAGACATTGCCGTCACTGCGTCTTTTACTGGCTCTTCTCGCTAACCAAACC
GGTAACCCCGCTTATTAAAAGCATTCTGTAACAAAGCGGGACCAAAGCCATGACAAAAACGCGTAACAAA
AGTGTCTATAATCACGGCAGAAAAGTCCACATTGATTATTTGCACGGCGTCACACTTTGCTATGCCATAG
CATTTTTATCCATAAGATTAGCGGATCCTACCTGACGCTTTTTATCGCAACTCTCTACTGTTTCTCCATA
CCCGTTTTTTGGGCTAACAGGAGGAATTAACCATGGCGCGTGCGCGTGAAAGCCAAGCGGAGGCGCTGGC
GCGTTGGGAAGCGCTGCACGAGCTGCAGCAAACCTTTCCGTACACCGTGGCGGGTCTGCTGAGCTTTGCG
CAGGTGGTTATCAACAACCTGATTACCGGTAACCCGGACCTGAACCGTGTGCAAGCGGATATCCTGAAGT
TCCTGTTTGGTGGCAACAAATATCGTATGGTTGAAGCGCAGCGTGGTCAAGCGAAGACCACCATCGCGGC
GATTTACGCGGTTTTTCGTATCATTCACGAGCCGCACAAGCGTATCATGATTGTGAGCCAGACCGCGAAA
CGTGCGGAGGAAATCGCGGGCTGGGTTATCAAGATTTTTCGTGGTCTGGACTTCCTGGAATTTATGCTGC
CGGACATTTACGCGGGCGATAAGGCGAGCATCAAAGGTTTCGAGATTCACTATACCCTGCGTGGCAGCGA
CAAAAGCCCGAGCGTGGCGTGCTACAGCATTGAAGCGGGTATGCAGGGTGCGCGTGCGGATATCATTCTG
GCGGACGATGTTGAAAGCCTGCAAAACAGCCGTACCGCGGCGGGTCGTGCGCTGCTGGAGGACCTGACCA
AAGAGTTTGAAAGCATCAACCAGTTCGGCGATATCATTTACCTGGGTACCCCGCAAAGCGTTAACAGCAT
TTACAACAACCTGCCGGCGCGTGGCTATCAGATCCGTATTTGGCCGGGTCGTTACCCGACCCTGGAGCAA
GAAGCGTGCTATGGCGACTTCCTGGCGCCGATGATCCGTCAGGATATGATTGACGATCCGAGCCTGCGTA
GCGGCTATGGTATTGATGGTACCCAAGGTGCGCCGACCTGCCCGGAAATGTACGACGATGAGAAGCTGAT
CGAGAAAGAAATTAGCCAGGGTACCGCGAAGTTCCAGCTGCAATTTATGCTGAACACCCGTCTGATGGAC
GCGGATCGTTATCCGCTGCGTCTGAACCAACTGATCCTGATGAGCTTTGGCACCGACGTGGTTCCGGAGA
TGCCGACCTGGAGCAACGACAGCGTGAACCTGATTAGCGATGCGCCGCGTTTCGGTAACAAACCGACCGA
TTACCTGTATCGTCCGGTTCCGCGTCCGTACGAATGGCGTCCGATCCAGCGTCGTCTGATGTATATTGAC
CCGGCGGGTGGCGGTAAAAACGGCGATGAGACCGGTGTGGCGATCGTTTTCCTGCTGGGCACCTTCATCT
ACGTGTACAAGGTTTTCGGTGTGCCGGGCGGTTACAGCGAAAGCGCGCTGAGCCGTATCGTGCGTGAGGC
GAAGCAGGCGGAAGTGAAAGAAGTGTTCATCGAAAAGAACTTTGGCCACGGTGCGTTCGAGGCGGTTATT
AAACCGTACTTCGAGCGTGAATGGCCGGCGGAGCTGAAGGAAGACTATGCGACCGGTCAAAAAGAAGCGC
GTATCATTGAGACCCTGGAACCGCTGATGAGCGCGCACCGTATCATTTTTAACGCGGAAATGATCAAGCA
GGACATTGATAGCGTTCAACACTACCCGCTGGAAGTGCGTATGAGCTATAGCCTGTTCGCGCAGATGAGC
AACATCACCCTGGAGAAAGGCTGCCTGCGTCACGACGATCGTCTGGATGCGCTGTACGGTGCGATCCGTC
AGCTGACCAGCCAAATTGACTATGATGAAGCGAACCGTATTAACCGTCTGCGTGCGAAGGAGATGCGTGA
ATATCTGGAGATGATGACCGACCCGCTGCGTCGTCGTGAGTTCTTTACCGGCCAGGATCACGGTTACCGT
AAAAGCACCAACGTTAGCAACGCGATGCAAAGCCGTGTGTTCGGCGGTAGCCGTGTGAAGGTTAAAAGCC
GTAACACCATCAGCAGCCGTATTAGCCGTACCTGGTAATGCCAGGCATCAAATTAAGCAGAAGGCCATCC
TGACGGATGGCCTTTTTGCGTTTCTACAAACTCTTTTGTTTATTTTTCTAAATACATTCAAATATGTATC
CGCTCATGAGACAATAACCCTGATAAATGCTTCAATAATATTGAAAAAGGAAGAGTATGAGTATTCAACA
TTTCCGTGTCGCCCTTATTCCCTTTTTTGCGGCATTTTGCCTTCCTGTTTTTGCTCACCCAGAAACGCTG
GTGAAAGTAAAAGATGCTGAAGATCAGTTGGGTGCACGAGTGGGTTACATCGAACTGGATCTCAACAGCG
GTAAGATCCTTGAGAGTTTTCGCCCCGAAGAACGTTTTCCAATGATGAGCACTTTTAAAGTTCTGCTATG
TGGCGCGGTATTATCCCGTGTTGACGCCGGGCAAGAGCAACTCGGTCGCCGCATACACTATTCTCAGAAT
GACTTGGTTGAGTACTCACCAGTCACAGAAAAGCATCTTACGGATGGCATGACAGTAAGAGAATTATGCA
GTGCTGCCATAACCATGAGTGATAACACTGCGGCCAACTTACTTCTGACAACGATCGGAGGACCGAAGGA
GCTAACCGCTTTTTTGCACAACATGGGGGATCATGTAACTCGCCTTGATCGTTGGGAACCGGAGCTGAAT
GAAGCCATACCAAACGACGAGCGTGACACCACGATGCCTGTAGCAATGGCAACAACGTTGCGCAAACTAT
TAACTGGCGAACTACTTACTCTAGCTTCCCGGCAACAATTAATAGACTGGATGGAGGCGGATAAAGTTGC
AGGACCACTTCTGCGCTCGGCCCTTCCGGCTGGCTGGTTTATTGCTGATAAATCTGGAGCCGGTGAGCGT
GGGTCTCGCGGTATCATTGCAGCACTGGGGCCAGATGGTAAGCCCTCCCGTATCGTAGTTATCTACACGA
CGGGGAGTCAGGCAACTATGGATGAACGAAATAGACAGATCGCTGAGATAGGTGCCTCACTGATTAAGCA
TTGGTAACTGTCAGACCAAGTTTACTCATATATACTTTAGATTGATTTAAAACTTCATTTTTAATTTAAA
AGGATCTAGGTGAAGATCCTTTTTGATAATCTCATGACCAAAATCCCTTAACGTGAGTTTTCGTTCCACT
GAGCGTCAGACCCCGTAGAAAAGATCAAAGGATCTTCTTGAGATCCTTTTTTTCTGCGCGTAATCTGCTG
CTTGCAAACAAAAAAACCACCGCTACCAGCGGTGGTTTGTTTGCCGGATCAAGAGCTACCAACTCTTTTT
CCGAAGGTAACTGGCTTCAGCAGAGCGCAGATACCAAATACTGTCCTTCTAGTGTAGCCGTAGTTAGGCC
ACCACTTCAAGAACTCTGTAGCACCGCCTACATACCTCGCTCTGCTAATCCTGTTACCAGTGGCTGCTGC
CAGTGGCGATAAGTCGTGTCTTACCGGGTTGGACTCAAGACGATAGTTACCGGATAAGGCGCAGCGGTCG
GGCTGAACGGGGGGTTCGTGCACACA
Features (pLannotate 1.2.2; 8 found; start..end, strand, type, name):
    436..576     -  misc_feature   bom: basis of mobility region from pBR322
    678..718     -  CDS            rop (fragment): Rop protein, which maintains plasmids at low copy number; rop
    840..1718    -  CDS            araC: L-arabinose regulatory protein; araC
   1745..2029    +  promoter       araBAD promoter: araBAD; promoter of the L-arabinose operon of E. coli; the araC regulatory gene is transcribed in the opposite direction (Guzman et al., 1995)
   3979..4006    +  terminator     rrnB T2 terminator: transcription terminator T2 from the E. coli rrnB gene
   4025..4116    +  promoter       AmpR promoter: bla
   4117..4977    +  CDS            AmpR: β-lactamase; bla; confers resistance to ampicillin, carbenicillin, and related antibiotics
   5148..250     +  rep_origin     ori (across the origin): high-copy-number ColE1/pMB1/pBR322/pUC origin of replication
