[The description below was written by a language model from this plasmid's Addgene catalogue record and pLannotate feature annotations shown in this document.]
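Description:
Terminase_SP6 is a bacterial expression plasmid built on a pBAD backbone that carries the large terminase subunit of bacteriophage SP6 under arabinose control. The complete plasmid is 5,486 bp, of which 1,896 bp is the terminase insert, introduced by Gibson assembly. It replicates in E. coli from a ColE1/pMB1-type origin and is catalogued as high copy. A pBR322-derived bom (basis of mobility) region is present and only a short fragment of the rop gene remains. Selection is by ampicillin through a β-lactamase gene driven by its own bla promoter.

Expression relies on the standard pBAD regulatory module: the araC gene is transcribed divergently from the araBAD promoter, and its product represses the promoter in the absence of L-arabinose and activates it when the sugar is added, giving tight, titratable induction. The automated feature table does not annotate the terminase coding sequence itself, but the unannotated stretch between the araBAD promoter and the downstream rrnB T2 transcription terminator has room for the recorded insert. No epitope or purification tags are recorded.

Large terminases are the ATP-driven motor and nuclease components that package phage genomes into capsids. According to the associated publication title, this plasmid comes from work on prokaryotic innate immunity through pattern recognition of conserved viral proteins. An inducible plasmid of this kind would allow a single phage protein to be produced in bacteria without infection, for instance to test whether it triggers a defence system, although the record states the purpose only as supplying the SP6 large terminase.
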