Addgene plasmid #188842: Terminase_SP6
Purpose: Large terminase from phage SP6
Depositing lab: Feng Zhang. Depositing organization: Broad Institute. Publication: Prokaryotic innate immunity through pattern recognition of conserved viral proteins. Gao LA, Wilkinson ME, Strecker J, Makarova KS, Macrae RK, Koonin EV, Zhang F. Science. 2022 Aug 12;377(6607):eabm4096. doi: 10.1126/science.abm4096. Epub 2022 Aug 12. PubMed 35951700.
Backbone
  Vector backbone: pBAD
  Backbone size w/o insert (bp): 3590
  Total vector size (bp): 5486
  Vector type: Bacterial Expression
Growth in bacteria
  Bacterial resistance: Ampicillin, 100 μg/mL
  Growth temperature: 37°C
  Growth strain: DH5alpha
  Copy number: High Copy
Gene/Insert
  Gene/Insert name: Terminase
  Insert size (bp): 1896
  GenBank ID: NP_853601.1
  Cloning method: Gibson Cloning
  Sequencing primers: 5′ N/A
Terms and licenses: Academic/Nonprofit Terms; Industry Terms: Not Available to Industry
How to cite: Terminase_SP6 was a gift from Feng Zhang (Addgene plasmid # 188842 ; http://n2t.net/addgene:188842 ; RRID:Addgene_188842)
